Addgene plasmid #157333: pD649-HAsp-IL1R2-COMP5AP-AviTag-9xHis
Purpose: Mammalian expression of cell-surface protein extracellular domain fused to COMP5AP-AviTag-9xHis. Protein is secreted from cells.
Depositing lab: Chris Garcia. Depositing organization: Stanford University. Publication: A Human IgSF Cell-Surface Interactome Reveals a Complex Network of Protein-Protein Interactions. Wojtowicz WM, Vielmetter J, Fernandes RA, Siepe DH, Eastman CL, Chisholm GB, Cox S, Klock H, Anderson PW, Rue SM, Miller JJ, Glaser SM, Bragstad ML, Vance J, Lam AW, Lesley SA, Zinn K, Garcia KC. Cell. 2020 Aug 20;182(4):1027-1043.e17. doi: 10.1016/j.cell.2020.07.025. PubMed 32822567.
Backbone
  Vector backbone: pD649
  Backbone size w/o insert (bp): 7153
  Vector type: Mammalian Expression
Growth in bacteria
  Bacterial resistance: Ampicillin, 100 μg/mL
  Growth temperature: 37°C
  Growth strain: DH5alpha
  Copy number: High Copy
Gene/Insert
  Gene/Insert name: IL1R2
  Species: H. sapiens (human)
  Insert size (bp): 990
  Entrez Gene: IL1R2 (a.k.a. CD121b, CDw121b, IL-1R-2, IL-1RT-2, IL-1RT2, IL1R2c, IL1RB)
  Promoter: CMV/SP6
  Tag / fusion protein: COMP5AP-AviTag-9xHis (C terminal on backbone)
  Cloning method: Restriction Enzyme; 5′ cloning site GCGGCCGC (not destroyed); 3′ cloning site GGCGCGCC (not destroyed)
  Sequencing primers: 5′ ATTTAGGTGACACTATAG; 3′ CGTCGCACTCCATCACGGTG
Resource information
  A portion of this plasmid was derived from a plasmid made by: synthesis by ThermoFisher
Terms and licenses: Academic/Nonprofit Terms; Industry Terms: Not Available to Industry
Depositor comments: Some plasmids in this collection may have an IS4-like element ISVsa5 family transposase upstream of the CMV promoter.
How to cite: pD649-HAsp-IL1R2-COMP5AP-AviTag-9xHis was a gift from Chris Garcia (Addgene plasmid # 157333 ; http://n2t.net/addgene:157333 ; RRID:Addgene_157333)
