[The description below was written by a language model from this plasmid's Addgene catalogue record and pLannotate feature annotations shown in this document.]
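Description:
pD649-HAsp-IL1R2-COMP5AP-AviTag-9xHis is a mammalian expression plasmid built on the pD649 backbone for producing a secreted, multimerised form of the extracellular domain of human IL1R2, the non-signalling decoy receptor for interleukin-1. In bacteria it is maintained at high copy from a ColE1/pUC-type origin and selected with ampicillin through a complete β-lactamase gene. The short kanamycin-resistance, lacZα, rrnB terminator and f1 ori matches in the feature table are only remnants. For mammalian cells the table also shows an SV40 early promoter (with a bacterial EM7 promoter) driving a puromycin N-acetyltransferase gene, followed by a small ble fragment and an SV40 polyadenylation signal.

The expression cassette is driven by the CMV immediate-early enhancer and promoter, with a fragment of CMV intron A and an SP6 promoter just upstream of the coding region that also serves as a sequencing primer site. The open reading frame begins with a secretion signal. The plasmid name indicates an HA-derived signal peptide, whereas the automated annotation scores a partial match to a mouse IgH signal sequence. The IL1R2 ectodomain, cloned between preserved NotI and AscI sites, is fused at its C terminus to the coiled-coil region of rat cartilage oligomeric matrix protein, which drives pentamer formation. This is followed by human placental alkaline phosphatase, an AviTag for enzymatic biotinylation and a polyhistidine tag (9xHis by name, annotated as 8xHis), and the cassette ends with a bGH polyadenylation signal. Pentamerisation raises avidity for weak binding partners, and the phosphatase provides an enzymatic readout. This fits the plasmid's origin in a collection used to map interactions among human IgSF cell-surface proteins. The depositor notes that some plasmids in the collection may carry a transposase insertion upstream of the CMV promoter, but none is annotated here.
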