Features (pLannotate 1.2.2; 24 found; start..end, strand, type, name):
    119..143     -  CDS            KanR (fragment): aminoglycoside phosphotransferase; aph(3')-Ia; confers resistance to kanamycin
    254..842     +  rep_origin     ori: high-copy-number ColE1/pMB1/pBR322/pUC origin of replication
   1067..1084    +  terminator     rrnB T2 terminator (fragment): transcription terminator T2 from the E. coli rrnB gene
   1109..1128    -  CDS            lacZα (fragment): LacZα fragment of β-galactosidase; lacZ fragment
   1584..1600    +  protein_bind   lac operator: The lac repressor binds to the lac operator to inhibit transcription in E. coli. This inhibition can be relieved by adding lactose or isopropyl-β-D-thiogalactopyranoside (IPTG). lac repressor encoded by lacI
   1843..2146    +  enhancer       CMV enhancer: human cytomegalovirus immediate early enhancer
   2147..2350    +  promoter       CMV promoter: human cytomegalovirus (CMV) immediate early promoter
   2486..2529    +  intron         CMV intron (fragment): modified intron A from human cytomegalovirus
   2581..2599    +  promoter       SP6 promoter: promoter for bacteriophage SP6 RNA polymerase
   2603..2640    +  CDS            IgH signal sequence (fragment): signal sequence from the mouse immunoglobulin heavy chain variable region
   2719..3744    +  CDS            IL1R2 (fragment): IL1R2_HUMAN - Also known as IL1RB. Experimental evidence at protein level: Swiss-Prot protein existence level 1. Non-signaling receptor for IL1A, IL1B and IL1RN. Reduces IL1B activities. Serves as a decoy receptor by competetive binding to IL1B and preventing its binding to IL1R1. Also modulates cellular response through non-signaling association with IL1RAP after binding to IL1B. IL1R2 (membrane and secreted forms) preferentially binds IL1B and poorly IL1A and IL1RN. The secreted IL1R2 recruits secreted IL1RAP with high affinity; this complex formation may be the dominant mechanism for neutra
   3835..4014    +  CDS            Comp (fragment): COMP_RAT - Experimental evidence at protein level: Swiss-Prot protein existence level 1. May play a role in the structural integrity of cartilage via its interaction with other extracellular matrix proteins such as the collagens and fibronectin. Can mediate the interaction of chondrocytes with the cartilage extracellular matrix through interaction with cell surface integrin receptors. Could play a role in the pathogenesis of osteoarthritis. Potent suppressor of apoptosis in both primary chondrocytes and transformed cells. Suppresses apoptosis by blocking the activation of caspase-3 and by indu
   4002..5454    +  CDS            SEAP (fragment): secreted alkaline phosphatase from human placenta The natural enzyme has a C-terminal transmembrane sequence that is replaced by a GPI anchor.
   5479..5520    +  CDS            AviTag™ (fragment): peptide tag that allows for enzymatic biotinylation
   5524..5547    +  CDS            8xHis: 8xHis affinity tag
   5693..5804    +  polyA_signal   bGH poly(A) signal: bovine growth hormone polyadenylation signal
   5805..5913    +  rep_origin     f1 ori (fragment): f1 bacteriophage origin of replication; arrow indicates direction of (+) strand synthesis
   5927..6256    +  promoter       SV40 promoter: SV40 enhancer and early promoter
   6304..6351    +  promoter       EM7 promoter: synthetic bacterial promoter&nbsp
   6370..6969    +  CDS            PuroR (fragment): puromycin N-acetyltransferase; pac from Streptomyces; confers resistance to puromycin
   6979..7104    +  CDS            ble (fragment): BLE_KLEPN - Experimental evidence at protein level: Swiss-Prot protein existence level 1. Binding protein with a strong affinity to the bleomycin family of antibiotics. Binds to CL990; an antimitotic-antibiotic compound. From Klebsiella pneumoniae.
   7099..7220    +  polyA_signal   SV40 poly(A) signal: SV40 polyadenylation signal
   7273..8133    -  CDS            AmpR: β-lactamase; bla; confers resistance to ampicillin, carbenicillin, and related antibiotics
   8136..89      -  promoter       AmpR promoter (fragment) (across the origin): bla
>Addgene plasmid #157333 | pD649-HAsp-IL1R2-COMP5AP-AviTag-9xHis | addgene full sequence | sequence record 383749 | Addgene NGS Result
TTTCAATATTATTGAAGCATTTATCAGGGTTATTGTCTCATGAGCGGATACATATTTGAATGTATTTAGA
AAAATAAACAAATAGGGGTCAGTGTTACAACCAATTAACCAATTCTGAACATTATCGCGAGCCCATTTAT
ACCTGAATATGGCTCATAACACCCCTTGCTCATGACCAAAATCCCTTAACGTGAGTTACGCGCGCGTCGT
TCCACTGAGCGTCAGACCCCGTAGAAAAGATCAAAGGATCTTCTTGAGATCCTTTTTTTCTGCGCGTAAT
CTGCTGCTTGCAAACAAAAAAACCACCGCTACCAGCGGTGGTTTGTTTGCCGGATCAAGAGCTACCAACT
CTTTTTCCGAAGGTAACTGGCTTCAGCAGAGCGCAGATACCAAATACTGTTCTTCTAGTGTAGCCGTAGT
TAGCCCACCACTTCAAGAACTCTGTAGCACCGCCTACATACCTCGCTCTGCTAATCCTGTTACCAGTGGC
TGCTGCCAGTGGCGATAAGTCGTGTCTTACCGGGTTGGACTCAAGACGATAGTTACCGGATAAGGCGCAG
CGGTCGGGCTGAACGGGGGGTTCGTGCACACAGCCCAGCTTGGAGCGAACGACCTACACCGAACTGAGAT
ACCTACAGCGTGAGCTATGAGAAAGCGCCACGCTTCCCGAAGGGAGAAAGGCGGACAGGTATCCGGTAAG
CGGCAGGGTCGGAACAGGAGAGCGCACGAGGGAGCTTCCAGGGGGAAACGCCTGGTATCTTTATAGTCCT
GTCGGGTTTCGCCACCTCTGACTTGAGCGTCGATTTTTGTGATGCTCGTCAGGGGGGCGGAGCCTATGGA
AAAACGCCAGCAACGCGGCCTTTTTACGGTTCCTGGCCTTTTGCTGGCCTTTTGCTCACATGTTCTTTCC
TGCGTTATCCCCTGATTCTGTGGATAACCGTATTACCGCCTTTGAGTGAGCTGATACCGCTCGCCGCAGC
CGAACGACCGAGCGCAGCGAGTCAGTGAGCGAGGAAGCGGAAGGCGAGAGTAGGGAACTGCCAGGCATCA
AACTAAGCAGAAGGCCCCTGACGGATGGCCTTTTTGCGTTTCTACAAACTCTTTCTGTGTTGTAAAACGA
CGGCCAGTCTTAAGCTCGGGCCCCCTGGGCGGTTCTGATAACGAGTAATCGTTAATCCGCAAATAACGTA
AAAACCCGCTTCGGCGGGTTTTTTTATGGGGGGAGTTTAGGGAAAGAGCATTTGTCAGAATATTTAAGGG
CGCCTGTCACTTTGCTTGATATATGAGAATTATTTAACCTTATAAATGAGAAAAAAGCAACGCACTTTAA
ATAAGATACGTTGCTTTTTCGATTGATGAACACCTATAATTAAACTATTCATCTATTATTTATGATTTTT
TGTATATACAATATTTCTAGTTTGTTAAAGAGAATTAAGAAAATAAATCTCGAAAATAATAAAGGGAAAA
TCAGTTTTTGATATCAAAATTATACATGTCAACGATAATACAAAATATAATACAAACTATAAGATGTTAT
CAGTATTTATTATCATTTAGAATAAATTTTGTGTCGCCCTTAATTGTGAGCGGATAACAATTACGAGCTT
CATGCACAGTGGCGTTGACTCAATATTGGCCATTAGCCATATTATTCATTGGTTATATAGCATAAATCAA
TATTGGCTATTGGCCATTGCATACGTTGTATCTATATCATAATATGTACATTTATATTGGCTCATGTCCA
ATATGACCGCCATGTTGGCATTGATTATTGACTAGTTATTAATAGTAATCAATTACGGGGTCATTAGTTC
ATAGCCCATATATGGAGTTCCGCGTTACATAACTTACGGTAAATGGCCCGCCTGGCTGACCGCCCAACGA
CCCCCGCCCATTGACGTCAATAATGACGTATGTTCCCATAGTAACGCCAATAGGGACTTTCCATTGACGT
CAATGGGTGGAGTATTTACGGTAAACTGCCCACTTGGCAGTACATCAAGTGTATCATATGCCAAGTACGC
CCCCTATTGACGTCAATGACGGTAAATGGCCCGCCTGGCATTATGCCCAGTACATGACCTTATGGGACTT
TCCTACTTGGCAGTACATCTACGTATTAGTCATCGCTATTACCATGGTGATGCGGTTTTGGCAGTACATC
AATGGGCGTGGATAGCGGTTTGACTCACGGGGATTTCCAAGTCTCCACCCCATTGACGTCAATGGGAGTT
TGTTTTGGCACCAAAATCAACGGGACTTTCCAAAATGTCGTAACAACTCCGCCCCATTGACGCAAATGGG
CGGTAGGCGTGTACGGTGGGAGGTCTATATAAGCAGAGCTCGTTTAGTGAACCGTCAGATCGCCTGGAGA
CGCCATCCACGCTGTTTTGACCTCCATAGAAGACACCGGGACCGATCCAGCCTCCGCGGCCGGGAACGGT
GCATTGGAACGCGGATTCCCCGTGCCAAGAGTGACGTAAGTACCGCCTATAGAGTCTATAGGCCCACCCC
CTTGGCTTCGTTAGAACGCGGCTACAATTAATACATAACCTTATGTATCATACACATACGATTTAGGTGA
CACTATAGAATAACATCCACTTTGCCTTTCTCTCCACAGGTGTCCACTCCCAGGTCCAACTGCACCTCGG
TTCTATCGAAAACGCGCCTGCTAGCGCCACCATGAAGACCATCATTGCCCTGAGCTACATCTTCTGCCTG
GTGTTCGCTGCGGCCGCCTTTACACTGCAGCCTGCTGCTCATACAGGCGCCGCTAGAAGCTGCAGATTCC
GGGGCAGACACTACAAGAGAGAGTTCAGACTGGAAGGCGAGCCCGTGGCTCTGAGATGTCCTCAGGTTCC
ATATTGGCTGTGGGCCAGCGTGTCCCCTAGAATCAATCTGACCTGGCACAAGAACGACAGCGCCAGAACA
GTGCCTGGCGAGGAAGAAACCAGAATGTGGGCTCAAGATGGCGCCCTGTGGCTGCTTCCTGCTCTGCAAG
AGGATAGCGGCACCTACGTGTGCACCACCAGAAACGCCAGCTACTGCGACAAGATGAGCATCGAGCTGCG
GGTGTTCGAGAACACCGACGCCTTTCTGCCCTTCATCAGCTACCCTCAGATCCTGACACTGAGCACAAGC
GGCGTGCTCGTGTGTCCTGATCTGAGCGAGTTCACCAGAGACAAGACCGACGTGAAGATCCAGTGGTACA
AGGACTCCCTGCTGCTGGACAAGGACAACGAGAAGTTTCTGAGCGTGCGGGGCACCACACATCTGCTGGT
GCATGATGTGGCTCTGGAAGATGCCGGCTACTACAGATGCGTGCTGACATTTGCCCACGAGGGCCAGCAG
TACAACATCACCAGATCTATCGAGCTGAGGATCAAGAAGAAGAAAGAGGAAACGATCCCCGTCATCATCA
GCCCTCTGAAAACCATCTCTGCCAGCCTGGGCAGCAGACTGACAATCCCATGCAAGGTGTTCCTCGGCAC
CGGCACACCTCTGACAACAATGCTGTGGTGGACCGCCAACGACACCCACATCGAATCTGCCTATCCTGGC
GGCAGAGTGACAGAGGGCCCTAGACAAGAGTACAGCGAGAACAATGAGAACTACATCGAGGTGCCCCTGA
TCTTCGACCCCGTGACCAGAGAAGATCTGCACATGGACTTTAAGTGCGTGGTGCATAACACCCTGAGCTT
TCAGACCCTGCGGACCACCGTGAAAGAAGGCGCGCCGGAAGATCAAGTTGATCCAAGATTGATTGATGGC
AAGGGCGGATCTCTGGAGGTGCTGTTCCAGGGACCAGGCGGAAGCGGCAATCCCGGCGGCGATCTGGCCC
CCCAGATGCTGCGCGAGCTGCAGGAGACCAATGCCGCCCTGCAGGACGTGCGCGAGCTGCTGCGCCACCG
CGTGAAGGAGATCACCTTCCTGAAGAACACCGTGATGGAGTGCGACGCCTGCGGTATGCAGCCCTCTAGA
GGCTCCGGCTCCATCATCCCAGTTGAGGAGGAGAACCCGGACTTCTGGAACCGCGAGGCAGCCGAGGCCC
TGGGTGCCGCCAAGAAGCTGCAGCCTGCACAGACAGCCGCCAAGAACCTCATCATCTTCCTGGGCGATGG
GATGGGGGTGTCTACGGTGACAGCTGCCAGGATCCTAAAAGGGCAGAAGAAGGACAAACTGGGGCCTGAG
ATACCCCTGGCCATGGACCGCTTCCCATATGTGGCTCTGTCCAAGACATACAATGTAGACAAACATGTGC
CAGACAGTGGAGCCACAGCCACGGCCTACCTGTGCGGGGTCAAGGGCAACTTCCAGACCATTGGCTTGAG
TGCAGCCGCCCGCTTTAACCAGTGCAACACGACACGCGGCAACGAGGTCATCTCCGTGATGAATCGGGCC
AAGAAAGCAGGGAAGTCAGTGGGAGTGGTAACCACCACACGAGTGCAGCACGCCTCGCCAGCCGGCACCT
ACGCCCACACGGTGAACCGCAACTGGTACTCGGACGCCGACGTGCCTGCCTCGGCCCGCCAGGAGGGGTG
CCAGGACATCGCTACGCAGCTCATCTCCAACATGGACATTGACGTGATCCTAGGTGGAGGCCGAAAGTAC
ATGTTTCGCATGGGAACCCCAGACCCTGAGTACCCAGATGACTACAGCCAAGGTGGGACCAGGCTGGACG
GGAAGAATCTGGTGCAGGAATGGCTGGCGAAGCGCCAGGGTGCCCGGTATGTGTGGAACCGCACTGAGCT
CATGCAGGCTTCCCTGGACCCGTCTGTGACCCATCTCATGGGTCTCTTTGAGCCTGGAGACATGAAATAC
GAGATCCACCGAGACTCCACACTGGACCCCTCCCTGATGGAGATGACAGAGGCTGCCCTGCGCCTGCTGA
GCAGGAACCCCCGCGGCTTCTTCCTCTTCGTGGAGGGTGGTCGCATCGACCATGGTCATCATGAAAGCAG
GGCTTACCGGGCACTGACTGAGACGATCATGTTCGACGACGCCATTGAGAGGGCGGGCCAGCTCACCAGC
GAGGAGGACACGCTGAGCCTCGTCACTGCCGACCACTCCCACGTCTTCTCCTTCGGAGGCTACCCCCTGC
GAGGGAGCTCCATCTTCGGGCTGGCCCCTGGCAAGGCCCGGGACAGGAAGGCCTACACGGTCCTCCTATA
CGGAAACGGTCCAGGCTATGTGCTCAAGGACGGCGCCCGGCCGGATGTTACCGAGAGCGAGAGCGGGAGC
CCCGAGTATCGGCAGCAGTCAGCAGTGCCCCTGGACGAAGAGACCCACGCAGGCGAGGACGTGGCGGTGT
TCGCGCGCGGCCCGCAGGCGCACCTGGTTCACGGCGTGCAGGAGCAGACCTTCATAGCGCACGTCATGGC
CTTCGCCGCCTGCCTGGAGCCCTACACCGCCTGCGACCTGGCGCCCCCCGCCGGCACCACCGACGCCGCG
CACCCGGGTGGCGGAGGACTGAACGACATCTTCGAGGCTCAGAAAATCGAATGGCACGAACATCACCATC
ACCATCACCATCACCATTAAGGCCGGCCTGTAGTCACTGGCACAACGCGTTACCCGGTAAGCCAATCGGG
TATACACGGTCGTCATACTGCAGACAGGGTTCTTCTACTTTGCAAGATAGTCTTGAGTAGTAAAATAAAT
AGATAGAGAAAATCAGCCTCGACTGTGCCTTCTAGTTGCCAGCCATCTGTTGTTTGCCCCTCCCCCGTGC
CTTCCTTGACCCTGGAAGGTGCCACTCCCACTGTCCTTTCCTAATAAAATGAGGAAATTGCATCACAACA
CTCAACCCTATCTCGGTCTATTCTTTTGATTTATAAGGGATTTTGCCGATTTCGGCCTATTGGTTAAAAA
ATGAGCTGATTTAACAAAAATTTAACGCGAATTAATTCTGTGGAATGTGTGTCAGTTAGGGTGTGGAAAG
TCCCCAGGCTCCCCAGCAGGCAGAAGTATGCAAAGCATGCATCTCAATTAGTCAGCAACCAGGTGTGGAA
AGTCCCCAGGCTCCCCAGCAGGCAGAAGTATGCAAAGCATGCATCTCAATTAGTCAGCAACCATAGTCCC
GCCCCTAACTCCGCCCATCCCGCCCCTAACTCCGCCCAGTTCCGCCCATTCTCCGCCCCATGGCTGACTA
ATTTTTTTTATTTATGCAGAGGCCGAGGCCGCCTCTGCCTCTGAGCTATTCCAGAAGTAGTGAGGAGGCT
TTTTTGGAGGCCTAGGCTTTTGCAAAAAGCTCCCGGGAGCTTGTATATCCATTTTCGGATCTGATCAGCA
CGTGTTGACAATTAATCATCGGCATAGTATATCGGCATAGTATAATACGACAAGGTGAGGAACTAAACCA
TGACCGAGTACAAGCCCACGGTGCGCCTCGCCACCCGCGACGACGTCCCCAGGGCCGTACGCACCCTCGC
CGCCGCGTTCGCCGACTACCCCGCCACGCGCCACACCGTCGATCCGGACCGCCACATCGAGCGGGTCACC
GAGCTGCAAGAACTCTTCCTCACGCGCGTCGGGCTCGACATCGGCAAGGTGTGGGTCGCGGACGACGGCG
CCGCGGTGGCGGTCTGGACCACGCCGGAGAGCGTCGAAGCGGGGGCGGTGTTCGCCGAGATCGGCCCGCG
CATGGCCGAGTTGAGCGGTTCCCGGCTGGCCGCGCAGCAACAGATGGAAGGCCTCCTGGCGCCGCACCGG
CCCAAGGAGCCCGCGTGGTTCCTGGCCACCGTCGGCGTCTCGCCCGACCACCAGGGCAAGGGTCTGGGCA
GCGCCGTCGTGCTCCCCGGAGTGGAGGCGGCCGAGCGCGCCGGGGTGCCCGCCTTCCTGGAGACATCCGC
GCCCCGCAACCTCCCCTTCTACGAGCGGCTCGGCTTCACCGTCACCGCCGACGTCGAGGTGCCCGAAGGA
CCGCGCACCTGGTGCATGACCCGCAAGCCCGGTGCCTGACACGTGCTACGAGATTTCGATTCCACCGCCG
CCTTCTATGAAAGGTTGGGCTTCGGAATCGTTTTCCGGGACGCCGGCTGGATGATCCTCCAGCGCGGGGA
TCTCATGCTGGAGTTCTTCGCCCACCCCAACTTGTTTATTGCAGCTTATAATGGTTACAAATAAAGCAAT
AGCATCACAAATTTCACAAATAAAGCATTTTTTTCACTGCATTCTAGTTGTGGTTTGTCCAAACTCATCA
ATGTATCTTATCATGTCTGTATACCGTCGACCTCTAGCTAGAGCTTGGCGTAATCATGGTCATTACCAAT
GCTTAATCAGTGAGGCACCTATCTCAGCGATCTGTCTATTTCGTTCATCCATAGTTGCCTGACTCCCCGT
CGTGTAGATAACTACGATACGGGAGGGCTTACCATCTGGCCCCAGCGCTGCGATGATACCGCGAGAACCA
CGCTCACCGGCTCCGGATTTATCAGCAATAAACCAGCCAGCCGGAAGGGCCGAGCGCAGAAGTGGTCCTG
CAACTTTATCCGCCTCCATCCAGTCTATTAATTGTTGCCGGGAAGCTAGAGTAAGTAGTTCGCCAGTTAA
TAGTTTGCGCAACGTTGTTGCCATCGCTACAGGCATCGTGGTGTCACGCTCGTCGTTTGGTATGGCTTCA
TTCAGCTCCGGTTCCCAACGATCAAGGCGAGTTACATGATCCCCCATGTTGTGCAAAAAAGCGGTTAGCT
CCTTCGGTCCTCCGATCGTTGTCAGAAGTAAGTTGGCCGCAGTGTTATCACTCATGGTTATGGCAGCACT
GCATAATTCTCTTACTGTCATGCCATCCGTAAGATGCTTTTCTGTGACTGGTGAGTACTCAACCAAGTCA
TTCTGAGAATAGTGTATGCGGCGACCGAGTTGCTCTTGCCCGGCGTCAATACGGGATAATACCGCGCCAC
ATAGCAGAACTTTAAAAGTGCTCATCATTGGAAAACGTTCTTCGGGGCGAAAACTCTCAAGGATCTTACC
GCTGTTGAGATCCAGTTCGATGTAACCCACTCGTGCACCCAACTGATCTTCAGCATCTTTTACTTTCACC
AGCGTTTCTGGGTGAGCAAAAACAGGAAGGCAAAATGCCGCAAAAAAGGGAATAAGGGCGACACGGAAAT
GTTGAATACTCATATTCTTCCTT
