>Addgene plasmid #157333 | pD649-HAsp-IL1R2-COMP5AP-AviTag-9xHis | depositor partial sequence | sequence record 303776 | insert (extracellular domain)
TTTACACTGCAGCCTGCTGCTCATACAGGCGCCGCTAGAAGCTGCAGATTCCGGGGCAGACACTACAAGA
GAGAGTTCAGACTGGAAGGCGAGCCCGTGGCTCTGAGATGTCCTCAGGTTCCATATTGGCTGTGGGCCAG
CGTGTCCCCTAGAATCAATCTGACCTGGCACAAGAACGACAGCGCCAGAACAGTGCCTGGCGAGGAAGAA
ACCAGAATGTGGGCTCAAGATGGCGCCCTGTGGCTGCTTCCTGCTCTGCAAGAGGATAGCGGCACCTACG
TGTGCACCACCAGAAACGCCAGCTACTGCGACAAGATGAGCATCGAGCTGCGGGTGTTCGAGAACACCGA
CGCCTTTCTGCCCTTCATCAGCTACCCTCAGATCCTGACACTGAGCACAAGCGGCGTGCTCGTGTGTCCT
GATCTGAGCGAGTTCACCAGAGACAAGACCGACGTGAAGATCCAGTGGTACAAGGACTCCCTGCTGCTGG
ACAAGGACAACGAGAAGTTTCTGAGCGTGCGGGGCACCACACATCTGCTGGTGCATGATGTGGCTCTGGA
AGATGCCGGCTACTACAGATGCGTGCTGACATTTGCCCACGAGGGCCAGCAGTACAACATCACCAGATCT
ATCGAGCTGAGGATCAAGAAGAAGAAAGAGGAAACGATCCCCGTCATCATCAGCCCTCTGAAAACCATCT
CTGCCAGCCTGGGCAGCAGACTGACAATCCCATGCAAGGTGTTCCTCGGCACCGGCACACCTCTGACAAC
AATGCTGTGGTGGACCGCCAACGACACCCACATCGAATCTGCCTATCCTGGCGGCAGAGTGACAGAGGGC
CCTAGACAAGAGTACAGCGAGAACAATGAGAACTACATCGAGGTGCCCCTGATCTTCGACCCCGTGACCA
GAGAAGATCTGCACATGGACTTTAAGTGCGTGGTGCATAACACCCTGAGCTTTCAGACCCTGCGGACCAC
CGTGAAAGAA
